Addgene plasmid #25440: pEAK10-His-Myc-Kal5
Depositing lab: Betty Eipper. Depositing organization: Johns Hopkins University and School of Medicine. Publication: Isoforms of kalirin, a neuronal Dbl family member, generated through use of different 5'- and 3'-ends along with an internal translational initiation site. Johnson RC, Penzes P, Eipper BA, Mains RE. J Biol Chem. 2000 Jun 23. 275(25):19324-33. 10.1074/jbc.M000676200 PubMed 10777487.
Backbone
  Vector backbone: pEAK-His-Myc
  Backbone size w/o insert (bp): 6000
  Vector type: Mammalian Expression
Growth in bacteria
  Bacterial resistance: Ampicillin, 100 μg/mL
  Growth temperature: 37°C
  Growth strain: DH5alpha
  Copy number: High Copy
Gene/Insert
  Gene/Insert name: Kal5 (alt name: Kalirin 5)
  Species: R. norvegicus (rat)
  Insert size (bp): 3200
  Tag / fusion protein: His (N terminal on insert); Myc (N terminal on insert)
  Cloning method: Restriction Enzyme; 5′ cloning site SalI (destroyed during cloning); 3′ cloning site NotI (not destroyed)
  Sequencing primers: 5′ EF-1a Forward; 3′ N/A
Terms and licenses: Academic/Nonprofit Terms; Industry Terms: Not Available to Industry
Depositor comments: Please see depositor's sequence for Kal5 for reference.
How to cite: pEAK10-His-Myc-Kal5 was a gift from Betty Eipper (Addgene plasmid # 25440 ; http://n2t.net/addgene:25440 ; RRID:Addgene_25440)
