[The description below was written by a language model from this plasmid's Addgene catalogue record.]
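Description:
pEAK10-His-Myc-Kal5 is a mammalian expression plasmid built on the pEAK-His-Myc backbone (about 6 kb without insert) that carries a roughly 3.2 kb cDNA encoding rat (Rattus norvegicus) Kalirin 5, abbreviated Kal5. It is maintained in E. coli as a high-copy plasmid under ampicillin selection. The record does not include a feature table and does not list the bacterial origin, any mammalian selection marker, or the polyadenylation signal. The promoter is also not stated explicitly, but the recommended 5′ sequencing primer is an EF-1α forward primer, which suggests that the insert sits downstream of an EF-1α promoter, a strong constitutive promoter widely used in mammalian cells.

The Kal5 coding sequence was inserted by restriction cloning, with a SalI site at the 5′ junction that was destroyed in the process and an intact NotI site at the 3′ end. The protein is expressed with His and Myc tags at its N terminus. The His tag allows metal-affinity purification, and the Myc epitope allows detection or immunoprecipitation with anti-Myc antibodies, which helps distinguish the transfected protein from endogenous kalirin. Kalirin is a neuronal member of the Dbl family of Rho guanine nucleotide exchange factors. According to the associated publication title, its multiple isoforms arise from alternative 5′ and 3′ ends and an internal translational initiation site, and Kal5 is one of these isoforms. The construct is therefore suited to expressing this single tagged isoform in transfected mammalian cells to study its expression, localisation or function relative to other kalirin forms. The depositor points users to a supplied Kal5 sequence as the reference for the insert.
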