>Addgene plasmid #25440 | pEAK10-His-Myc-Kal5 | depositor partial sequence | sequence record 11856 | Author sequence
GCTATTTCCGACTCTCTTGACTCTCGCAGGAGCAGCCTGAGATGGGAGGACAAAAGAAGGGACTCTGAGA
GGGTGGGGAATCTGTGCAGAAGGGAAAAGAAGGGACTCTGAGAGGGTGGGGAATCTGTGCAGAAGGGGTA
AGGAGAATTCTCAAAGGCCTCCTTTCTTATCTCTAGAGACGCTGCACCTCTCAGACACCCCAGAAGCAGG
CGAGTGCCCGCTGTGCGCAGCAGCCCACTGGTTGCCTGGTAGGAGGCGAGGTGCCAGCTCCGCGCACTTA
GAGTGGTGCCAGAGCAGGGAGCTGTCGGCTCAGTGCCTCCGCCCTCTGTGCCCACTCCTTTGGGAGTCCC
AGGGTGAGCTGTAAGAAAGCTCGAAGCTCGTTCTCTGGCTGCAAGTTGACTTTGCCTCACTTTTGTTGCT
GGCAGAATACATACACCAATGCGGACAAGCTCCTAGAGGCAGCAGAGCAGCTGGCTCAGACTGGGGAATG
TGACCCGGAAGAGATCTACAAGGCTGCCCGACACCTGGAGGTGCGCATCCAAGACTTCGTGCGCAGAGTG
GAGCAGCGGAAGCTTCTTCTGGACATGTCCGTCTCTTTCCACACGCACACCAAAGAGCTGTGGACATGGA
TGGAAGACCTTCAGAAGGAGGTGCTGGAGGATGTCTGTGCAGACTCTGTGGATGCGGTCCAGGAACTGAT
CAAGCAGTTCCAGCAGCAGCAGACCGCTACCCTGGACGCCACTCTCAACGTCATCAAGGAAGGCGAAGAC
CTTATCCAGCAGCTCAGGTCAGCGCCTCCCTCCCTGGGGGAGCCCACCGAGGCCAGGGACTCAGCTGTAT
CCAACAACAAGACGCCCCACAGTAGTTCCATCAGCCATATCGAGTCTGTCCTCCAGCAGCTGGACGATGC
TCAGGTACAGATGGAGGAGCTGTTTCACGAGCGGAAGATCAAGCTGGACATCTTCCTGCAGCTGCGCATC
TTCGAACAGTACACCATTGAGGTCACCGCAGAGCTGGATGCCTGGAATGAGGACTTGCTCCGGCAGATGA
ATGACTTCAACACAGAGGACCTGACCCTGGCAGAGCAGCGGCTACAGCGCCACACAGAACGGAAGCTTGC
CATGAACAACATGACATTCGAGGTCATCCAGCAGGGCCAGGACCTGCACCAATATATCATGGAAGTCCAA
GCCTCAGGAATCGAGTTAATCTGTGAGAAGGACGTTGACCTGGCAGCTCAGGTGCAAGAGCTACTGGAAT
TTCTCCATGAGAAGCAGCACGAACTGGAGCTCAATGCGGAGCAGACGCACAAGCGGCTAGAGCAGTGTCT
CCAGCTGCGGCACCTCCAGGCTGAGGTCAAACAGGTTCTGGGATGGATCCGCAATGGAGAGTCCATGCTC
AACGCCAGCCTGGTCAATGCCAGCTCTTTGTCTGAGGCAGAGCAGCTACAGCGGGAGCACGAACAGTTCC
AGCTAGCCATCGAGAAGACGCACCAGAGCGCCCTGCAGGTACAGCAGAAGGCAGAGGCACTGCTCCAGGC
CGGCCACTATGACGCCGATGCTATCCGGGAATGTGCGGAGAAGGTGGCCCTCCACTGGCAACAGCTCATG
CTAAAGATGGAGGACCGGCTGAAACTCGTCAATGCCTCTGTGGCCTTTTACAAGACCTCTGAGCAGGTGT
GCAGCGTTCTGGAGAGCTTAGAGCAGGAGTACCGGAGAGACGAAGACTGGTGCGGCGGGAGAGACAAGCT
GGGGCCGGCGGCAGAGATGGACCACGTCATTCCACTCCTCAGCAAGCATCTGGAGCAGAAGGAGGCCTTC
CTGAAGGCCTGCACTCTGGCACGGCGGAATGCCGAGGTGTTCCTCAAGTACATCCACAGGAACAATGTGA
GCATGCCCAGTGTTGCCAGCCACACCAGGGGACCCGAACAGCAAGTAAAAGCCATCTTGAGTGAGCTCTT
GCAGAGAGAGAATCGCGTCCTGCACTTCTGGACCTTGAAGAAGCGGCGGTTAGACCAGTGTCAGCAATAT
GTGGTGTTTGAACGCAGTGCTAAACAGGCACTAGACTGGATCCAAGAAACAGGAGAATATTACCTCTCAA
CCCATACCTCCACTGGAGAGACCACAGAGGAGACTCAGGAGCTGCTGAAAGAGTATGGAGAATTCAGGGT
GCCTGCCAAGCAAACAAAAGAGAAGGTGAAGCTTCTGATCCAGCTAGCAGACAGCTTTGTGGAAAAGGGC
CACATCCATGCCACAGAGATACGGAAATGGGTGACCACGGTGGACAAGCACTACCGGGATTTCTCCCTGA
GGATGGGGAAGTACCGGTACACCCTGGAGAAAGCCCTGGGAGTCAACACGGAGGATAACAAGGACCTAGA
GCTGGACATTATCCCAGCAAGCCTTTCAGACCGGGAGGTCAAGCTCCGGGATGCTAACCACGAGGTCAAT
GAAGAGAAACGGAAGTCAGCT
[540 nt withheld, positions 2472-3011]
AGCATGCTTGAAGGGTTCGATGAGAACTTGGATGTACAGGGGGAGTTGATTCTCCAGGATGCCTTTCAAG
TGTGGGACCCAAAGTCGCTGATCCGGAAGGGGCGGGAACGGCATCTGTTCCTCTTTGAGATCTCCTTGGT
GTTTAGCAAAGAGATCAAAGACTCTTCAGGACACACGAAATATGTTTACAAGAACAAGCTACTGACCTCA
GAGCTGGGTGTGACCGAGCACGTAGAAGGTGACCCCTGCAAATTCGCCTTGTGGTCTGGGCGCACCCCAT
CCTCAGACAATAAAACAGTGCTCAAAGCTTCCAACATCGAAACCAAGCAGGAATGGATCAAGAACATTCG
GGAAGTGATTCAGGAAAGGATCATTCATCTTAAAGGAGCTTTAAAGGAGCCAATCCAGCTCCCCAAAACA
CCAGCCAAACTGAGGAACAATAGTAAGAGGGATGGGGTAGAGGATGGTGACAGCCAGGGGGACGGGAGCA
GCCAGCCCGATACCATATCCATTGCCTCCAGGACCTCTCAGAACACAGTGGAGAGTGACAAGGATGGCAA
CCTTGTTCCTCGGTGGCACCTGGGACCTGGAGATCCTTTCTCCACTTACGTTTAGCGCGCAGCCTGGGAC
TTGTCCCTGCAGCTCACCGGGTTAGCCG
