>Addgene plasmid #25440 | pEAK10-His-Myc-Kal5 | addgene partial sequence | sequence record 31165 | 25440 with EF-1a-F
GCTTGCCACCATGGCCCATCACCATCACCATCACAACATGGGGGAGCAGAAGCTGATCTCTGAGGAGGAC
CTGAACATGTCCGTCTCTTTCCACACGCACACCAAAGAGCTGTGGACATGGATGGAAGACCTTCAGAAGG
AGGTGCTGGAGGATGTCTGTGCAGACTCTGTGGATGCGGTCCAGGAACTGATCAAGCAGTTCCAGCAGCA
GCAGACCGCTACCCTGGACGCCACTCTCAACGTCATCAAGGAAGGCGAAGACCTTATCCAGCAGCTCAGG
TCAGCGCCTCCCTCCCTGGGGGAGCCCACCGAGGCCAGGGACTCAGCTGTATCCAACAACAAGACGCCCC
ACAGTAGTTCCATCAGCCATATCGAGTCTGTCCTCCAGCAGCTGGACGATGCTCAGGTACAGATGGAGGA
GCTGTTTCACGAGCGGAAGATCAAGCTGGACATCTTCCTGCAGCTGCGCATCTTCGAACAGTACACCATT
GAGGTCACCGCAGAGCTGGATGCCTGGAATGAGGACTTGCTCCGGCAGATGAATGACTTCAACACAGAGG
ACCTGACCCTGGCAGAGCAGCGGCTACAGCGCCACACAGAACGGAAGCTTGCCATGAACAACATGACATT
CGAGGTCATCCAGCAGGGCCAGGACCTGCACCAATATATCATGGAAGTCCAAGCCTCAGGAATCGAGTTA
ATCTGTGAGAAGGACGTTGACCTGGCAGCTCAGGTGCAAGAGCTACTGGAATTTCTCCATGAGAAGCAGC
ACGAACTGGAGCTCAATGCGGAGCAGACGCACAAGCGGCTAGAGCAGTGTCTCCAGCTGCGGCACCTCCA
GGCTGAGGTCAAACAGGTTCTGGGATGGATCCGCAATGGAGAGTCCATGCTCAACGCCAAGCCTGG
